Addgene plasmid #26067: pBTBX-1
Purpose: (Empty Backbone)
Depositing lab: Ryan Gill. Depositing organization: University of Colorado, Boulder. Publication: Broad-host-range vectors for protein expression across gram negative hosts. Prior JE, Lynch MD, Gill RT. Biotechnol Bioeng. 2010 Jun 1. 106(2):326-32. 10.1002/bit.22695 PubMed 20148414.
Backbone
  Vector backbone: pBTBX-1
  Backbone size (bp): 3875
  Vector type: Bacterial Expression
Growth in bacteria
  Bacterial resistance: Ampicillin, 100 μg/mL
  Growth temperature: 37°C
  Growth strain: DH5alpha
  Copy number: Unknown
Gene/Insert
  Gene/Insert name: None
  Cloning method: Restriction Enzyme; 5′ cloning site NheI (unknown if destroyed); 3′ cloning site HincII (unknown if destroyed)
  Sequencing primers: 5′ atacccgttt ttttgggcta
Terms and licenses: Academic/Nonprofit Terms; Industry Terms: Not Available to Industry
Depositor comments: Addgene identified an additional Thr on the C-terminal of the Rep protein compared to the author's sequence. This discrepancy was found in similar plasmids from this deposit.
How to cite: pBTBX-1 was a gift from Ryan Gill (Addgene plasmid # 26067 ; http://n2t.net/addgene:26067 ; RRID:Addgene_26067)
