[The description below was written by a language model from this plasmid's Addgene catalogue record and pLannotate feature annotations shown in this document.]
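Description:
pBTBX-1 is an empty bacterial expression backbone of roughly 3.9 kb, built as a broad-host-range vector for protein expression across Gram-negative hosts. Replication depends on the pBBR1 system from Bordetella bronchiseptica. The feature table shows the pBBR1 oriV followed directly by the pBBR1 Rep coding sequence, which supplies the replication protein that this origin requires. This origin and Rep pair lets the plasmid be maintained in many Gram-negative species rather than only in E. coli. Rep is annotated as a fragment, and the repository notes one extra threonine at its C-terminus relative to the depositor's sequence, a difference also seen in sibling plasmids from the same deposit. Selection is by ampicillin, through a β-lactamase (AmpR) gene that appears to be driven by a fragment of the cat promoter immediately upstream. The copy number is recorded as unknown.

The expression module is the arabinose-inducible araC/araBAD system from E. coli. araC is encoded on the reverse strand and transcribed divergently from the araBAD promoter, so the regulator is carried on the plasmid. AraC represses the promoter in the absence of L-arabinose and activates it when the sugar is present. No insert is present. A gene of interest is placed downstream of the promoter by restriction cloning, with NheI listed as the 5′ site and HincII as the 3′ site. Bidirectional soxR and tonB terminators flank the functional units. The soxR terminator lies just beyond the cloning region on the circular map, and the tonB terminator sits between AmpR and araC, which should limit read-through between modules. No tags, reporters or ribosome-binding elements are annotated in the feature table.
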