Features (pLannotate 1.2.2; 8 found; start..end, strand, type, name):
     60..96      -  terminator     soxR terminator: bidirectional E. coli soxR transcription terminator
    102..873     +  rep_origin     pBBR1 oriV: replication origin of the broad-host-range plasmid pBBR1 from Bordetella bronchiseptica; requires the pBBR1 Rep protein for replication
    874..1532    +  CDS            pBBR1 Rep (fragment): replication protein for the broad-host-range plasmid pBBR1 from Bordetella bronchiseptica
   1534..1628    +  promoter       cat promoter (fragment): promoter of the E. coli cat gene encoding chloramphenicol acetyltransferase
   1629..2489    +  CDS            AmpR: β-lactamase; bla; confers resistance to ampicillin, carbenicillin, and related antibiotics
   2505..2536    -  terminator     tonB terminator: bidirectional E. coli tonB-P14 transcription terminator
   2564..3442    -  CDS            araC: L-arabinose regulatory protein; araC
   3469..3753    +  promoter       araBAD promoter: araBAD; promoter of the L-arabinose operon of E. coli; the araC regulatory gene is transcribed in the opposite direction (Guzman et al., 1995)
>Addgene plasmid #26067 | pBTBX-1 | addgene full sequence | sequence record 309507 | Addgene NGS Result
AACGAATTCAAGCTTGATATCATTCAGGACGAGCCTCAGACTCCAGCGTAACTGGACTGAAAACAAACTA
AAGCGCCCTTGTGGCGCTTTAGTTTTGTTCCGCGGCCACCGGCTGGCTCGCTTCGCTCGGCCCGTGGACA
ACCCTGCTGGACAAGCTGATGGACAGGCTGCGCCTGCCCACGAGCTTGACCACAGGGATTGCCCACCGGC
TACCCAGCCTTCGACCACATACCCACCGGCTCCAACTGCGCGGCCTGCGGCCTTGCCCCATCAATTTTTT
TAATTTTCTCTGGGGAAAAGCCTCCGGCCTGCGGCCTGCGCGCTTCGCTTGCCGGTTGGACACCAAGTGG
AAGGCGGGTCAAGGCTCGCGCAGCGACCGCGCAGCGGCTTGGCCTTGACGCGCCTGGAACGACCCAAGCC
TATGCGAGTGGGGGCAGTCGAAGGGCGAAGCCCGCCCGCCTGCCCCCCGAGCCTCACGGCGGCGAGTGCG
GGGGTTCCAAGGGGGCAGCGCCACCTTGGGCAAGGCCGAAGGCCGCGCAGTCGATCAACAAGCCCCGGAG
GGGCCACTTTTTGCCGGAGGGGGAGCCGCGCCGAAGGCGTGGGGGAACCCCGCAGGGGTGCCCTTCTTTG
GGCACCAAAGAACTAGATATAGGGCGAAATGCGAAAGACTTAAAAATCAACAACTTAAAAAAGGGGGGTA
CGCAACAGCTCATTGCGGCACCCCCCGCAATAGCTCATTGCGTAGGTTAAAGAAAATCTGTAATTGACTG
CCACTTTTACGCAACGCATAATTGTTGTCGCGCTGCCGAAAAGTTGCAGCTGATTGCGCATGGTGCCGCA
ACCGTGCGGCACCCCTACCGCATGGAGATAAGCATGGCCACGCAGTCCAGAGAAATCGGCATTCAAGCCA
AGAACAAGCCCGGTCACTGGGTGCAAACGGAACGCAAAGCGCATGAGGCGTGGGCCGGGCTTATTGCGAG
GAAACCCACGGCGGCAATGCTGCTGCATCACCTCGTGGCGCAGATGGGCCACCAGAACGCCGTGGTGGTC
AGCCAGAAGACACTTTCCAAGCTCATCGGACGTTCTTTGCGGACGGTCCAATACGCAGTCAAGGACTTGG
TGGCCGAGCGCTGGATCTCCGTCGTGAAGCTCAACGGCCCCGGCACCGTGTCGGCCTACGTGGTCAATGA
CCGCGTGGCGTGGGGCCAGCCCCGCGACCAGTTGCGCCTGTCGGTGTTCAGTGCCGCCGTGGTGGTTGAT
CACGACGACCAGGACGAATCGCTGTTGGGGCATGGCGACCTGCGCCGCATCCCGACCCTGTATCCGGGCG
AGCAGCAACTACCGACCGGCCCCGGCGAGGAGCCGCCCAGCCAGCCCGGCATTCCGGGCATGGAACCAGA
CCTGCCAGCCTTGACCGAAACGGAGGAATGGGAACGGCGCGGGCAGCAGCGCCTGCCGATGCCCGATGAG
CCGTGTTTTCTGGACGATGGCGAGCCGTTGGAGCCGCCGACACGGGTCACGCTGCCGCGCCGTACGTAAG
AGGTTCCAACTTTCACCATAATGAAATAAGATCACTACCGGGCGTATTTTTTGAGTTATCGAGATTTTCA
GGAGCTAAGGAAGCTAAAATGAGTATTCAACATTTCCGTGTCGCCCTTATTCCCTTTTTTGCGGCATTTT
GCCTTCCTGTTTTTGCTCACCCAGAAACGCTGGTGAAAGTAAAAGATGCTGAAGATCAGTTGGGTGCACG
AGTGGGTTACATCGAACTGGATCTCAACAGCGGTAAGATCCTTGAGAGTTTACGCCCCGAAGAACGTTTT
CCAATGATGAGCACTTTTAAAGTTCTGCTATGTGGCGCGGTATTATCCCGTATTGACGCCGGGCAAGAGC
AACTCGGTCGCCGCATACACTATTCTCAGAATGACTTGGTTGAGTACTCACCAGTCACAGAAAAGCATCT
CACGGATGGCATGACAGTAAGAGAATTATGCAGTGCTGCCATAACCATGAGTGATAACACTGCGGCCAAC
TTACTTCTGGCAACGATCGGAGGACCGAAGGAGCTAACCGCTTTTTTGCACAACATGGGGGATCATGTAA
CTCGCCTTGATCGTTGGGAACCGGAGCTGAATGAAGCCATACCAAACGACGAGCGTGACACCACGATGCC
TGTAGCAATGGCAACAACGTTGCGCAAACTATTAACTGGCGAACTACTTACTCTAGCTTCCCGGCAACAA
TTAATAGACTGGATGGAGGCGGATAAAGTTGCAGGATCACTTCTGCGCTCGGCCCTCCCGGCTGGCTGGT
TTATTGCTGATAAATCTGGAGCCGGTGAGCGTGGGTCTCGCGGTATCATTGCAGCACTGGGGCCAGATGG
TAAGCCCTCCCGCATCGTAGTTATCTACACGACGGGGAGTCAGGCAACTATGGATGAACGAAATAGACAG
ATCGCTGAGATAGGTGCCTCACTGATTAAGCATTGGTAATGAGGATCCCCCTCAAGTCAAAAGCCTCCGG
TCGGAGGCTTTTGACTTTCTGCTATGGAGGTCAGGTATGATTTTTATGACAACTTGACGGCTACATCATT
CACTTTTTCTTCACAACCGGCACGGAACTCGCTCGGGCTGGCCCCGGTGCATTTTTTAAATACCCGCGAG
AAATAGAGTTGATCGTCAAAACCAACATTGCGACCGACGGTGGCGATAGGCATCCGGGTGGTGCTCAAAA
GCAGCTTCGCCTGGCTGATACGTTGGTCCTCGCGCCAGCTTAAGACGCTAATCCCTAACTGCTGGCGGAA
AAGATGTGACAGACGCGACGGCGACAAGCAAACATGCTGTGCGACGCTGGCGATATCAAAATTGCTGTCT
GCCAGGTGATCGCTGATGTACTGACAAGCCTCGCGTACCCGATTATCCATCGGTGGATGGAGCGACTCGT
TAATCGCTTCCATGCGCCGCAGTAACAATTGCTCAAGCAGATTTATCGCCAGCAGCTCCGAATAGCGCCC
TTCCCCTTGCCCGGCGTTAATGATTTGCCCAAACAGGTCGCTGAAATGCGGCTGGTGCGCTTCATCCGGG
CGAAAGAACCCCGTATTGGCAAATATTGACGGCCAGTTAAGCCATTCATGCCAGTAGGCGCGCGGACGAA
AGTAAACCCACTGGTGATACCATTCGCGAGCCTCCGGATGACGACCGTAGTGATGAATCTCTCCTGGCGG
GAACAGCAAAATATCACCCGGTCGGCAAACAAATTCTCGTCCCTGATTTTTCACCACCCCCTGACCGCGA
ATGGTGAGATTGAGAATATAACCTTTCATTCCCAGCGGTCGGTCGATAAAAAAATCGAGATAACCGTTGG
CCTCAATCGGCGTTAAACCCGCCACCAGATGGGCATTAAACGAGTATCCCGGCAGCAGGGGATCATTTTG
CGCTTCAGCCATACTTTTCATACTCCCGCCATTCAGAGAAGAAACCAATTGTCCATATTGCATCAGACAT
TGCCGTCACTGCGTCTTTTACTGGCTCTTCTCGCTAACCAAACCGGTAACCCCGCTTATTAAAAGCATTC
TGTAACAAAGCGGGACCAAAGCCATGACAAAAACGCGTAACAAAAGTGTCTATAATCACGGCAGAAAAGT
CCACATTGATTATTTGCACGGCGTCACACTTTGCTATGCCATAACATTTTTATCCATAAGATTAGCGGAT
CCTACCTGACGCTTTTTATCGCAACTCTCTACTGTTTCTCCATACCCGTTTTTTTGGGCTAGCACCGCCT
ATCTCGTGTGAGATAGGCGGAGATACGAACTTTAAGAAGGAGATATACCCATGGTCAAATGGTCAGTATT
GAGCGATATCTAGAGAATTCGTC
