>Addgene plasmid #26067 | pBTBX-1 | addgene partial sequence | sequence record 28723 | 26067 with pBT-3 (tggtcagtattgagcgatat)
GCTTGATATCATTCAGGACGAGCCTCAGACTCCAGCGTAACTGGACTGAAAACAAACTAAAGCGCCCTTG
TGGCGCTTTAGTTTTGTTCCGCGGCCACCGGCTGGCTCGCTTCGCTCGGCCCGTGGACAACCCTGCTGGA
CAAGCTGATGGACAGGCTGCGCCTGCCCACGAGCTTGACCACAGGGATTGCCCACCGGCTACCCAGCCTT
CGACCACATACCCACCGGCTCCAACTGCGCGGCCTGCGGCCTTGCCCCATCAATTTTTTTAATTTTCTCT
GGGGAAAAGCCTCCGGCCTGCGGCCTGCGCGCTTCGCTTGCCGGTTGGACACCAAGTGGAAGGCGGGTCA
AGGCTCGCGCAGCGACCGCGCAGCGGCTTGGCCTTGACGCGCCTGGAACGACCCAAGCCTATGCGAGTGG
GGGCAGTCGAAGGGCGAAGCCCGCCCGCCTGCCCCCCGAGCCTCACGGCGGCGAGTGCGGGGGTTCCAAG
GGGGCAGCGCCACCTTGGGCAAGGCCGAAGGCCGCGCAGTCGATCAACAAGCCCCGGAGGGGCCACTTTT
TGCCGGAGGGGGAGCCGCGCCGAAGGCGTGGGGGAACCCCGCAGGGGTGCCCTTCTTTGGGCACCAAAGA
ACTAGATATAGGGCGAAATGCGAAAGACTTAAAAATCAACAACTTAAAAAAGGGGGGTACGCAACAGCTC
ATTGCGGCACCCCCCGCAATAGCTCATTGCGTAGGTTAAAGAAAATCTGTAATTGACTGCCACTTTTACG
CAACGCATAATTGTTGTCGCGCTGCCGAAAAGTTGCAGCTGATTGCGCATGGTGCCGCAACCGTGCGGCA
CCCCTACCGCA
